>Addgene plasmid #103989 | pEB1-mVenus ME | addgene full sequence | sequence record 200410 | Addgene NGS Result
CCTTTCGTCTTCACCACAGCTAACACCACGTCGTCCCTATCTGCTGCCCTAGGTCTATGAGTGGTTGCTG
GATAACTTTACGGGCATGCATAAGGCTCGTATGATATATTCAGGGAGACCACAACGGTTTCCCTCTACAA
ATAATTTTGTTTAACTTTTCTAGATTTAAGAAGGAGATATACATATGAGTAAAGGAGAAGAACTTTTCAC
TGGAGTTGTCCCAATTCTTGTTGAATTAGATGGTGATGTTAATGGGCACAAATTTTCTGTCAGTGGAGAG
GGTGAAGGTGATGCAACATACGGAAAACTTACCCTTAAATTGATTTGCACTACTGGAAAACTACCTGTTC
CATGGCCAACACTTGTCACTACTTTGGGTTATGGTCTGATGTGCTTTGCGAGATACCCAGATCATATGAA
ACAGCATGACTTTTTCAAGAGTGCCATGCCCGAAGGTTATGTACAGGAAAGAACTATATTTTTCAAAGAT
GACGGGAACTACAAGACACGTGCTGAAGTCAAGTTTGAAGGTGATACCCTTGTTAATAGAATCGAGTTAA
AAGGTATTGATTTTAAAGAAGATGGAAACATTCTTGGACACAAATTGGAATACAACTATAACTCACACAA
TGTATACATCACGGCAGACAAACAAAAGAATGGAATCAAAGCGAACTTCAAAATTAGACACAACATTGAA
GATGGAGGTGTTCAACTAGCAGACCATTATCAACAAAATACTCCAATTGGCGATGGCCCTGTCCTTTTAC
CAGACAACCATTACCTGTCCTACCAATCTAAGCTTTCGAAAGATCCCAACGAAAAGAGAGACCACATGGT
CCTTCTTGAGTTTGTAACAGCTGCTGGGATTACACATGGCATGGATGAACTATACAAATAAATGTCCAGA
CCTGCAGGCATGCAAGCTCTAGAGGCATCAAATAAAACGAAAGGCTCAGTCGAAAGACTGGGCCTTTCGT
TTTATCTGTTGTTTGTCGGTGAACGCTCTCCTGAGTAGGACAAATCCGCCGCCCTAGACCTAGGGTACGG
GTTTTGCTGCCCGCAAACGGGCTGTTCTGGTGTTGCTAGTTTGTTATCAGAATCGCAGATCCGGCTTCAG
CCGGTTTGCCGGCTGAAAGCGCTATTTCTTCCAGAATTGCCATGATTTTTTCCCCACGGGAGGCGTCACT
GGCTCCCGTGTTGTCGGCAGCTTTGATTCGATAAGCAGCATCGCCTGTTTCAGGCTGTCTATGTGTGACT
GTTGAGCTGTAACAAGTTGTCTCAGGTGTTCAATTTCATGTTCTAGTTGCTTTGTTTTACTGGTTTCACC
TGTTCTATTAGGTGTTACATGCTGTTCATCTGTTACATTGTCGATCTGTTCATGGTGAACAGCTTTGAAT
GCACCAAAAACTCGTAAAAGCTCTGATGTATCTATCTTTTTTACACCGTTTTCATCTGTGCATATGGACA
GTTTTCCCTTTGATATGTAACGGTGAACAGTTGTTCTACTTTTGTTTGTTAGTCTTGATGCTTCACTGAT
AGATACAAGAGCCATAAGAACCTCAGATCCTTCCGTATTTAGCCAGTATGTTCTCTAGTGTGGTTCGTTG
TTTTTGCGTGAGCCATGAGAACGAACCATTGAGATCATACTTACTTTGCATGTCACTCAAAAATTTTGCC
TCAAAACTGGTGAGCTGAATTTTTGCAGTTAAAGCATCGTGTAGTGTTTTTCTTAGTCCGTTATGTAGGT
AGGAATCTGATGTAATGGTTGTTGGTATTTTGTCACCATTCATTTTTATCTGGTTGTTCTCAAGTTCGGT
TACGAGATCCATTTGTCTATCTAGTTCAACTTGGAAAATCAACGTATCAGTCGGGCGGCCTCGCTTATCA
ACCACCAATTTCATATTGCTGTAAGTGTTTAAATCTTTACTTATTGGTTTCAAAACCCATTGGTTAAGCC
TTTTAAACTCATGGTAGTTATTTTCAAGCATTAACATGAACTTAAATTCATCAAGGCTAATCTCTATATT
TGCCTTGTGAGTTTTCTTTTGTGTTAGTTCTTTTAATAACCACTCATAAATCCTCATAGAGTATTTGTTT
TCAAAAGACTTAACATGTTCCAGATTATATTTTATGAATTTTTTTAACTGGAAAAGATAAGGCAATATCT
CTTCACTAAAAACTAATTCTAATTTTTCGCTTGAGAACTTAGCATAGTTTGTCCACTGGAAAATCTCAAA
GCCTTTAACCAAAGGATTCCTGATTTCCACAGTTCTCGTCATCAGCTCTCTGGTTGCTTTAGCTAATACA
CCATAAGCATTTTCCCTACTGATGTTCATCATCTGAGCGTATTGGTTATAAGTGAACGATACCGTCCGTT
CTTTCCTTGTAGGGTTTTCAATCGTGGGGTTGAGTAGTGCCACACAGCATAAAATTAGCTTGGTTTCATG
CTCCGTTAAGTCATAGCGACTAATCGCTAGTTCATTTGCTTTGAAAACAACTAATTCAGACATACATCTC
AATTGGTCTAGGTGATTTTAATCACTATACCAATTGAGATGGGCTAGTCAATGATAATTACTAGTCCTTT
TCCTTTGAGTTGTGGGTATCTGTAAATTCTGCTAGACCTTTGCTGGAAAACTTGTAAATTCTGCTAGACC
CTCTGTAAATTCCGCTAGACCTTTGTGTGTTTTTTTTGTTTATATTCAAGTGGTTATAATTTATAGAATA
AAGAAAGAATAAAAAAAGATAAAAAGAATAGATCCCAGCCCTGTGTATAACTCACTACTTTAGTCAGTTC
CGCAGTATTACAAAAGGATGTCGCAAACGCTGTTTGCTCCTCTACAAAACAGACCTTAAAACCCTAAAGG
CTTAAGTAGCACCCTCGCAAGCTCGGGCAAATCGCTGAATATTCCTTTTGTCTCCGACCATCAGGCACCT
GAGTCGCTGTCTTTTTCGTGACATTCAGTTCGCTGCGCTCACGGCTCTGGCAGTGAATGGGGGTAAATGG
CACTACAGGCGCCTTTTATGGATTCATGCAAGGAAACTACCCATAATACAAGAAAAGCCCGTCACGGGCT
TCTCAGGGCGTTTTATGGCGGGTCTGCTATGTGGTGCTATCTGACTTTTTGCTGTTCAGCAGTTCCTGCC
CTCTGATTTTCCAGTCTGACCACTTCGGATTATCCCGTGACAGGTCATTCAGACTGGCTAATGCACCCAG
TAAGGCAGCGGTATCATCAACAGGCTTACCCGTCTTACTGTCCCTAGTGCTTGGATTCTCACCAATAAAA
AACGCCCGGCGGCAACCGAGCGTTCTGAACAAATCCAGATGGAGTTCTGAGGTCATTACTGGATCTATCA
ACAGGAGTCCAAGCGAGCTCTCGAACCCCAGAGTCCCGCTCAGAAGAACTCGTCAAGAAGGCGATAGAAG
GCGATGCGCTGCGAATCGGGAGCGGCGATACCGTAAAGCACGAGGAAGCGGTCAGCCCATTCGCCGCCAA
GCTCTTCAGCAATATCACGGGTAGCCAACGCTATGTCCTGATAGCGGTCCGCCACACCCAGCCGGCCACA
GTCGATGAATCCAGAAAAGCGGCCATTTTCCACCATGATATTCGGCAAGCAGGCATCGCCATGGGTCACG
ACGAGATCCTCGCCGTCGGGCATGCGCGCCTTGAGCCTGGCGAACAGTTCGGCTGGCGCGAGCCCCTGAT
GCTCTTCGTCCAGATCATCCTGATCGACAAGACCGGCTTCCATCCGAGTACGTGCTCGCTCGATGCGATG
TTTCGCTTGGTGGTCGAATGGGCAGGTAGCCGGATCAAGCGTATGCAGCCGCCGCATTGCATCAGCCATG
ATGGATACTTTCTCGGCAGGAGCAAGGTGAGATGACAGGAGATCCTGCCCCGGCACTTCGCCCAATAGCA
GCCAGTCCCTTCCCGCTTCAGTGACAACGTCGAGCACAGCTGCGCAAGGAACGCCCGTCGTGGCCAGCCA
CGATAGCCGCGCTGCCTCGTCCTGCAGTTCATTCAGGGCACCGGACAGGTCGGTCTTGACAAAAAGAACC
GGGCGCCCCTGCGCTGACAGCCGGAACACGGCGGCATCAGAGCAGCCGATTGTCTGTTGTGCCCAGTCAT
AGCCGAATAGCCTCTCCACCCAAGCGGCCGGAGAACCTGCGTGCAATCCATCTTGTTCAATCATGCGAAA
CGATCCTCATCCTGTCTCTTGATCAGATCTTGATCCCCTGCGCCATCAGATCCTTGGCGGCAAGAAAGCC
ATCCAGTTTACTTTGCAGGGCTTCCCAACCTTACCAGAGGGCGCCCCAGCTGGCAATTCCGACGTCTAAG
AAACCATTATTATCATGACATTAACCTATAAAAATAGGCGTATCACGAGGC
Features (pLannotate 1.2.2; 8 found; start..end, strand, type, name):
    188..898     +  CDS            mVenus-Q69M: mVenus-Q69M is a basic (constitutively fluorescent) yellow fluorescent protein published in 2010, derived from Aequorea victoria. It is reported to be a very rapidly-maturing monomer.
    909..928     +  misc_feature   MCS (fragment): pUC18/19 multiple cloning site
    939..1025    +  terminator     rrnB T1 terminator: Escherichia coli rrnB; transcription terminator T1 from the E. coli rrnB gene
   1563..2513    -  CDS            Rep101: RepA protein needed for replication with the pSC101 origin; rep101
   2561..2783    -  rep_origin     pSC101 ori: low-copy replication origin that requires the Rep101 protein
   3275..3369    -  terminator     lambda t0 terminator: transcription terminator from phage lambda
   3403..4194    -  CDS            neo: KKA2_KLEPN - Also known as kan, nptII. Experimental evidence at protein level: Swiss-Prot protein existence level 1. Resistance to kanamycin, neomycin, paromomycin, ribostamycin, butirosin and gentamicin B. From Klebsiella pneumoniae.
   4226..4345    -  CDS            tnpA (fragment): TN5P_ECOLX - Also known as tnp. Experimental evidence at protein level: Swiss-Prot protein existence level 1. Mediates transposition of transposon Tn5 by a 'cut and paste' mechanism. First, the monomeric transposase binds the 19 bp inverted DNA repeats flanking the transposon. Then, dimerization of the DNA- bound transposase creates a synaptic DNA complex. After nicking of the first DNA strand, excision of the transposon proceeds through a series of intermediates. The transposase then mediates the insertion of the transposon at a new site by strand transfer. The activity of the wild- type tran
