[The description below was written by a language model from this plasmid's Addgene catalogue record and pLannotate feature annotations shown in this document.]
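Description:
pEB1-mVenus ME is a low-copy bacterial expression plasmid of about 4.4 kb that constitutively produces the yellow fluorescent protein mVenus ME in Escherichia coli. The pEB1 backbone derives from pUA66, modified by inserting the constitutive proC promoter and by replacing the original insert with the fluorescent protein of interest through Gibson assembly. Replication depends on the pSC101 origin together with the plasmid-encoded Rep101 (RepA) protein, which keeps copy number low. Selection is by kanamycin resistance from a neo/nptII gene. This gene is followed by a lambda t0 terminator and preceded by a short remnant annotated as Tn5 transposase sequence, most likely carried over with the resistance cassette rather than functional.

The payload is a 717 bp synthetic open reading frame, annotated as mVenus-Q69M, a monomeric, rapidly maturing yellow variant derived from Aequorea victoria GFP. Relative to wild-type GFP it carries F46L, F64L, S65G, V68L, Q69M, S72A, M153T, V163A, S175G, T203Y and A206K. The depositor notes that the coding sequence retains the original wild-type GFP nucleotide sequence except at the positions changed for this variant. The proC promoter named in the catalogue entry is not annotated in the feature table, but presumably lies in the region upstream of the coding sequence. Downstream are a small fragment of a pUC-type multiple cloning site and the rrnB T1 terminator, which ends transcription of the reporter.

The plasmid belongs to a collection built to compare maturation times of fluorescent proteins in living cells. A shared backbone, promoter and low copy number let different proteins be measured under equivalent expression conditions.
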