Addgene plasmid #103989: pEB1-mVenus ME
Purpose: Plasmid encoding mVenus ME
Depositing lab: Philippe Cluzel. Depositing organization: Harvard University. Publication: Systematic characterization of maturation time of fluorescent proteins in living cells. Balleza E, Kim JM, Cluzel P. Nat Methods. 2018 Jan;15(1):47-51. doi: 10.1038/nmeth.4509. Epub 2017 Nov 20. PubMed 29320486.
Backbone
  Vector backbone: pEB1
  Backbone size w/o insert (bp): 3674
  Total vector size (bp): 4391
  Modifications to backbone: Derived from pUA66. Inserted constitutive promoter proC. Replaced original insert with FP of interest.
  Vector type: Bacterial Expression ; Low copy
Growth in bacteria
  Bacterial resistance: Kanamycin, 50 μg/mL
  Growth temperature: 37°C
  Growth strain: MG1655
  Copy number: Low Copy
Gene/Insert
  Gene/Insert name: mVenus ME
  Species: Synthetic
  Insert size (bp): 717
  Mutation: Mutations relative to wild-type GFP (F46L, F64L, S65G, V68L, Q69M, S72A, M153T, V163A, S175G, T203Y, A206K)
  Promoter: proC
  Cloning method: Gibson Cloning
  Sequencing primers: 5′ GCGTATCACGAGGCCCTTTC; 3′ AAAGGGAAAACTGTCCATATGCAC
Terms and licenses: Academic/Nonprofit Terms; Industry Terms: Not Available to Industry
Depositor comments: This FP derives from wtGFP. In this plasmid, the FP is coded with the original wtGFP nucleotide coding sequence except where mutations specific to the FP occur (see map). Please see "Notes On Plasmids In This Collection" document for further details and references.
How to cite: pEB1-mVenus ME was a gift from Philippe Cluzel (Addgene plasmid # 103989 ; http://n2t.net/addgene:103989 ; RRID:Addgene_103989)
